>Addgene plasmid #132760 | pUCIDT-Skyscraper1 | addgene full sequence | sequence record 260677 | Addgene NGS Result
TCGCGCGTTTCGGTGATGACGGTGAAAACCTCTGACACATGCAGCTCCCGGAGACGGTCACAGCTTGTCT
GTAAGCGGATGCCGGGAGCAGACAAGCCCGTCAGGGCGCGTCAGCGGGTGTTGGCGGGTGTCGGGGCTGG
CTTAACTATGCGGCATCAGAGCAGATTGTACTGAGAGTGCACCAAATGCGGTGTGAAATACCGCACAGAT
GCGTAAGGAGAAAATACCGCATCAGGCGCCATTCGCCATTCAGGCTGCGCAACTGTTGGGAAGGGCGATC
GGTGCGGGCCTCATCGCTATTACGCCAGCTGGCGAAAGGGGGATGTGCTGCAAGGCGATTAAGTTGGGTA
ACGCCAGGGTTTTCCCAGTCACGACGTTGTAAAACGACGGCCAGTGCAACGCGATGACGATGGATAGCGA
TTCATCGATGAGCTGACCCGATCGCCGCCGCCGGAGGGTTGCGTTTGAGACGGGCGACAGATGAATTCGT
CGTCGTCCCCTCAAACTATCATATCTCAGCTCATCTACTAGACATATGCATCGTGTCAGATGCGTTGTCC
CAGGACTATGAGTAGGTGTTATCACTACGCACACCAACTTGTGGTAGCGGGTAAGACATAGACGCGGATC
CTCCTCGGCCTACGTAAAAATTCTCGCTGCGTGACTTAAGACTCCTCGCAAGACGGAGATCTCGCCGTTG
CCGGAAGAAGCCGCCGACCGTGGTGGAAAGGTCATCGTTACTAACGAGGCAGGCGCAAGATGCGTGTCCG
TAGGCCGAGTGGATAATGACCGTGCGAGTGATCTACAGTGTCATAGCGGTACTCTGTACCGGCGGTTCCC
GATTGGTAAGTTACCACCATTTTGTACACTATCGTCAGCGTAGCATGCGCTATAGCTGAAAAGGTGGCAT
CAATCTGCAGATCAGTTCTGGACCAGCGAGCTGTGCTGCGACTCGTGGCGTAATCATGGTCATAGCTGTT
TCCTGTGTGAAATTGTTATCCGCTCACAATTCCACACAACATACGAGCCGGAAGCATAAAGTGTAAAGCC
TGGGGTGCCTAATGAGTGAGCTAACTCACATTAATTGCGTTGCGCTCACTGCCCGCTTTCCAGTCGGGAA
ACCTGTCGTGCCAGCTGCATTAATGAATCGGCCAACGCGCGGGGAGAGGCGGTTTGCGTATTGGGCGCTC
TTCCGCTTCCTCGCTCACTGACTCGCTGCGCTCGGTCGTTCGGCTGCGGCGAGCGGTATCAGCTCACTCA
AAGGCGGTAATACGGTTATCCACAGAATCAGGGGATAACGCAGGAAAGAACATGTGAGCAAAAGGCCAGC
AAAAGGCCAGGAACCGTAAAAAGGCCGCGTTGCTGGCGTTTTTCCATAGGCTCCGCCCCCCTGACGAGCA
TCACAAAAATCGACGCTCAAGTCAGAGGTGGCGAAACCCGACAGGACTATAAAGATACCAGGCGTTTCCC
CCTGGAAGCTCCCTCGTGCGCTCTCCTGTTCCGACCCTGTCGCTTACCGGATACCTGTCCGCCTTTCTCC
CTTCGGGAAGCGTGGCGCTTTCTCATAGCTCACGCTGTAGGTATCTCAGTTCGGTGTAGGTCGTTCGCTC
CAAGCTGGGCTGTGTGCACGAACCCCCCGTTCAGCCCGACCGCTGCGCCTTATCCGGTAACTATCGTCTT
GAGTCCAACCCGGTAAGACACGACTTATCGCCACTGGCAGCAGCCACTGGTAACAGGATTAGCAGAGCGA
GGTATGTAGGCGGTGCTACAGAGTTCTTGAAGTGGTGGCCTAACTACGGCTACACTAGAAGAACAGTATT
TGGTATCTGCGCTCTGCTGAAGCCAGTTACCTTCGGAAAAAGAGTTGGTAGCTCTTGATCCGGCAAACAA
ACCACCGCTGGTAGCGGTGGTTTTTTTGTTTGCAAGCAGCAGATTACGCGCAGAAAAAAAGGATCTCAAG
AAGATCCTTTGATCTTTTCTACGGGGTCTGACGCTCAGTGGAACGAAAACTCACGTTAAGGGATTTTGGT
CATGAGATTATCAAAAAGGATCTTCACCTAGATCCTTTTAAATTAAAAATGAAGTTTTAAATCAATCTAA
AGTATATATGAGTAAACTTGGTCTGACAGTTACCAATGCTTAATCAGTGAGGCACCTATCTCAGCGATCT
GTCTATTTCGTTCATCCATAGTTGCCTGACTCCCCGTCGTGTAGATAACTACGATACGGGAGGGCTTACC
ATCTGGCCCCAGTGCTGCAATGATACCGCGAGACCCACGCTCACCGGCTCCAGATTTATCAGCAATAAAC
CAGCCAGCCGGAAGGGCCGAGCGCAGAAGTGGTCCTGCAACTTTATCCGCCTCCATCCAGTCTATTAATT
GTTGCCGGGAAGCTAGAGTAAGTAGTTCGCCAGTTAATAGTTTGCGCAACGTTGTTGCCATTGCTACAGG
CATCGTGGTGTCACGCTCGTCGTTTGGTATGGCTTCATTCAGCTCCGGTTCCCAACGATCAAGGCGAGTT
ACATGATCCCCCATGTTGTGCAAAAAAGCGGTTAGCTCCTTCGGTCCTCCGATCGTTGTCAGAAGTAAGT
TGGCCGCAGTGTTATCACTCATGGTTATGGCAGCACTGCATAATTCTCTTACTGTCATGCCATCCGTAAG
ATGCTTTTCTGTGACTGGTGAGTACTCAACCAAGTCATTCTGAGAATAGTGTATGCGGCGACCGAGTTGC
TCTTGCCCGGCGTCAATACGGGATAATACCGCGCCACATAGCAGAACTTTAAAAGTGCTCATCATTGGAA
AACGTTCTTCGGGGCGAAAACTCTCAAGGATCTTACCGCTGTTGAGATCCAGTTCGATGTAACCCACTCG
TGCACCCAACTGATCTTCAGCATCTTTTACTTTCACCAGCGTTTCTGGGTGAGCAAAAACAGGAAGGCAA
AATGCCGCAAAAAAGGGAATAAGGGCGACACGGAAATGTTGAATACTCATACTCTACCTTTTTCAATATT
ATTGAAGCATTTATCAGGGTTATTGTCTCATGAGCGGATACATATTTGAATGTATTTAGAAAAATAAACA
AATAGGGGTTCCGCGCACATTTCCCCGAAAAGTGCCACCTGACGTCTAAGAAACCATTATTATCATGACA
TTAACCTATAAAAATAGGCGTATCACGAGGCCCTTTCGTC
Features (pLannotate 1.2.2; 10 found; start..end, strand, type, name):
    137..236     +  misc_feature   bom (fragment): basis of mobility region from pBR322
    242..396     -  CDS            lacZα (fragment): LacZα fragment of β-galactosidase; lacZ fragment
    993..1009    -  protein_bind   lac operator: The lac repressor binds to the lac operator to inhibit transcription in E. coli. This inhibition can be relieved by adding lactose or isopropyl-β-D-thiogalactopyranoside (IPTG). lac repressor encoded by lacI
   1017..1047    -  promoter       lac promoter: promoter for the E. coli lac operon
   1062..1083    -  protein_bind   CAP binding site: CAP binding activates transcription in the presence of cAMP. E. coli catabolite activator protein
   1096..1188    -  CDS            lacI (fragment): lac repressor; lacI; The lac repressor binds to the lac operator to inhibit transcription in E. coli. This inhibition can be relieved by adding lactose or isopropyl-β-D-thiogalactopyranoside (IPTG).
   1371..1959    -  rep_origin     ori: high-copy-number ColE1/pMB1/pBR322/pUC origin of replication
   2130..2990    -  CDS            AmpR: β-lactamase; bla; confers resistance to ampicillin, carbenicillin, and related antibiotics
   2991..3095    -  promoter       AmpR promoter: bla
   3190..35      +  CDS            rop (fragment) (across the origin): Rop protein, which maintains plasmids at low copy number; rop
