[The description below was written by a language model from this plasmid's Addgene catalogue record and pLannotate feature annotations shown in this document.]
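Description:
pUCIDT-Skyscraper1 is a small (about 3.2 kb), high-copy bacterial cloning plasmid built on the commercial pUCIDT-Amp gene-synthesis backbone. It is maintained in E. coli through a ColE1/pUC-type origin of replication and selected with ampicillin via the β-lactamase gene (AmpR) driven by its native bla promoter. The feature table also detects typical pUC-lineage remnants: a lac promoter with its CAP binding site and lac operator, a fragment of lacZα, and short fragments of lacI, rop and the pBR322 bom region. None of these fragments is expected to be functional on its own. They are leftover backbone sequence rather than designed elements.

The payload is a 429 bp fully synthetic insert named Skyscraper1, which is not a gene. According to the record, it encodes an iconic image of a skyscraper, meaning digital information written into DNA sequence. The annotation software finds no recognisable features in the stretch between the lacZα fragment and the lac operator. This gap is consistent with the insert sitting there, interrupting the lacZα region, although the record does not give its exact coordinates or the cloning method. No expression of the insert is intended or implied, and the plasmid serves simply as a stable, replicable carrier for the data-bearing sequence.

The construct comes from work on DNA-based data storage, specifically an archival file system with random access through Boolean search. It is one of the image "files" in that work, and the encoded file can be amplified from the plasmid and read back by sequencing.
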