Addgene plasmid #132760: pUCIDT-Skyscraper1
Purpose: Encodes an iconic representation of a skyscraper
Depositing lab: Mark Bathe. Depositing organization: Massachusetts Institute of Technology. Publication: Random access DNA memory using Boolean search in an archival file storage system. Banal JL, Shepherd TR, Berleant J, Huang H, Reyes M, Ackerman CM, Blainey PC, Bathe M. Nat Mater. 2021 Sep;20(9):1272-1280. doi: 10.1038/s41563-021-01021-3. Epub 2021 Jun 10. PubMed 34112975.
Backbone
  Vector backbone: pUCIDT-Amp
  Backbone manufacturer: IDT
  Backbone size w/o insert (bp): 2761
  Total vector size (bp): 3190
  Vector type: Unspecified
Growth in bacteria
  Bacterial resistance: Ampicillin, 100 μg/mL
  Growth temperature: 37°C
  Growth strain: DH5alpha
  Copy number: High Copy
Gene/Insert
  Gene/Insert name: Skyscraper1
  Species: Synthetic
  Insert size (bp): 429
  Cloning method: Unknown
  Sequencing primers: 5′ gaattcgtcgtcgtcccctcaaact; 3′ ctgcagattgatgccaccttttcagc
Terms and licenses: Academic/Nonprofit Terms; Industry Terms: Not Available to Industry
How to cite: pUCIDT-Skyscraper1 was a gift from Mark Bathe (Addgene plasmid # 132760 ; http://n2t.net/addgene:132760 ; RRID:Addgene_132760)
